Addgene plasmid #1215: pKAT6
Depositing lab: Susan Lindquist. Depositing organization: Whitehead Institute for Biomedical Research. Publication: Mutational analysis of Hsp90 function: interactions with a steroid receptor and a protein kinase. Nathan DF, Lindquist S. Mol Cell Biol 1995 Jul;15(7):3917-25. PubMed 7791797.
Backbone
  Vector backbone: YEp24
  Backbone size w/o insert (bp): 13200
  Vector type: Yeast Expression ; 2 micron
Growth in bacteria
  Bacterial resistance: Ampicillin, 100 μg/mL
  Growth temperature: 37°C
  Growth strain: Unknown
  Growth instructions: MC1066
  Copy number: High Copy
Gene/Insert
  Gene/Insert name: Hsc82 (alt names: hsp90; heat shock; hsc82)
  Species: S. cerevisiae (budding yeast)
  Mutation: vector backbone is YEp24 URA3 selection
  GenBank ID: NC_001145
  Entrez Gene: HSC82 (a.k.a. YMR186W, HSP90)
  Cloning method: Restriction Enzyme; 5′ cloning site BamHI/BglII (destroyed during cloning); 3′ cloning site SphI (not destroyed)
  Sequencing primers: 5′ pBRrevBam
Terms and licenses: Academic/Nonprofit Terms; Industry Terms: Not Available to Industry
How to cite: pKAT6 was a gift from Susan Lindquist (Addgene plasmid # 1215 ; http://n2t.net/addgene:1215 ; RRID:Addgene_1215)
