[The description below was written by a language model from this plasmid's Addgene catalogue record.]
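Description:
pKAT6 is a yeast episomal expression plasmid built on the YEp24 backbone, a high-copy E. coli/Saccharomyces cerevisiae shuttle vector. In yeast it is maintained through the 2 micron origin of replication, which supports multicopy episomal propagation, and is selected through the URA3 auxotrophic marker in ura3 host strains. In bacteria it is selected with ampicillin and behaves as a high-copy plasmid. The record lists a size of about 13.2 kb under the backbone field.

The insert is HSC82 (YMR186W) from S. cerevisiae, one of the two budding yeast genes encoding the Hsp90 molecular chaperone; HSC82 is the constitutively expressed member of the pair. The fragment was introduced by restriction cloning, with a BamHI/BglII fusion at the 5′ junction that destroyed both sites and an SphI site at the 3′ junction that remains intact. The record does not state which promoter drives expression, whether the fragment is a genomic clone carrying native HSC82 regulatory sequences, or whether any epitope tags are present. No changes to the coding sequence are listed; the mutation field only repeats the backbone and marker information.

The associated work concerns mutational analysis of Hsp90 function and its interactions with a steroid receptor and a protein kinase. In that context, a URA3-marked multicopy plasmid supplying Hsc82 fits use as a source of Hsp90 in yeast genetic experiments, and URA3 in general permits counterselection with 5-fluoroorotic acid, although the record itself does not describe this plasmid's specific role.
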