>Addgene plasmid #1215 | pKAT6 | addgene partial sequence | sequence record 16484 | 1215, pBRrevBam primer
GTTTGCGACCGCGGCGCGGTGAGCCGGCCCGATGCGTCCGGCGTAGAGGATCCTTTGACCTTGAAAAAAA
ACATCAAAAAAAATTTGTTAAGAAAGCACGTCATGATGGATATGCAACAACCAAGCCAGTAAATAAAAGA
AAGAGGAAAGCCGAGTGTCATATTTTCTCAACTAAAGCACTACACTCTGTAAATATATACAACTACAAGA
CTTCGTTACGTAAATAGTAAAGTGTTATGTTTTGACTTTAAAATATTCTAGTGAAAAGAACGATGTTTTT
GATTTTCTATCGTTTAACGCATTTATATATTTTCAGGCAAGTGATATCGAAGATGTGAGTACATCGCTCG
TCCCCATCGTCAAAAACAAAAGTAAATAAAAGAGCTCTGCTCTGATTTTACAAACAAGAAAATTCCAAGG
AAATAGTCCAAGTTTTATATGACCCCACCTCATTTTTTTTTATCTCTCATAAAAAAAAGATGCATATGCT
GGATATGTTTGGAAGAATCCACATATGACTCTACATGGCTACAGCACACGTGCGGTTGCAACTTACAAAT
TCATAAACGCTGCTATATAAGATGGCTCTATCAAATGCATGTTGAACTTTTTCTTCCGAACACAGTGGAC
CTACCAAAGGATGCTGATTTACCTATAATCACCTGTTTAAAATGTCTCGTTGATGGGCACCATGATTTTA
TGACGACTTTCTCTCTTACAGAAATATGGGAAACTCGTCCCATTTGGGGGCAAAAATCAGTACCGTTTCA
AAATGACTACGTGTTCAATCTAATGTCTCTTTATACCAAACGGGATAATCATCCACCTTATGTGTTAGTG
AAATTTGGCGAATGTCCTCCATGCAAGAAAACAAATTTCATAAAAAAGACCTACAGTAACCATCCAGTCC
TCTGNNCTATNCCCGGGTTNTCAGCGGGGGCNAAAAAATTACNCGATACGTGGATACCCTTTAGGGATAA
CTAGNTTATTTCTTTTAANCCCTGAAAAGACAAGTTTTGGACNTGGGATTANGGCACCTACNCTGCCCNT
TTCCCCGGANANGGTCTACGAAAATNGGTTAACNTCNGCCCCTNNAAGGCTTGGGACGTTTTGCCCAAAC
NGACGNGGCTTTNAAGCNTCCNTNAACCCCCCNATCAAAAAAAGGGTCNACCATNNNNNTANCANCTTTC
CAAGGCGGGGTNGGGAAACCTTNANGGGGGNNNCCGNATGGAAAACGGNGGGAAAAANTCAGGGNTGGGT
NCCNAAAAATTGGTTCCCCNGGCCCNTTGCNAATTTCCCTAAAGGGGGCCTNTCCGGGGGTTNCAANGGG
GGNNTTNTTCCGAATTTAANCC
